>Addgene plasmid #12793 | DCT.VV.Orf105 | addgene partial sequence | sequence record 19188 | T7 5'-TAATACGACTCACTATAGGG-3'
AGTACCCTTCACCGAATTCCAGCTGACCACCATGAGTATACTACCTGTTATATTTCTTTCTATATTTTTT
TATTCTTCATTCGTTCAGACTTTTAACGCGCCTGAATGTATCGACAAAGGGCAATATTTTGCATCATTCA
TGGAGTTAGAAAACGAGCCAGTAATCTTACCATGTCCTCAAATAAATACGCTATCATCCGGATATAATAT
ATTAGATATTTTATGGGAAAAACGAGGAGCGGATAATGATAGAATTATACCGATAGATAATGGTAGCAAT
ATGCTAATTCTGAACCCGACACAATCAGACTCTGGTATTTATATATGCATTACCACGAACGAAACCTACT
GTGACATGATGTCGTTAAATTTGACAATCGTGTCTGTCTCAGAATCAAATATAGATCTTATCTCGTATCC
ACAAATAGTAAATGAGAGATCTACTGGCGAAATGGTATGTCCCAATATTAATGCATTTATTGCTAGTAAC
GTAAACGCAGATATTATATGGAGCGGGCATCGACGCCTTAGAAATAAGAGACTTAAACAACGGACACCTG
GAATTATTACCATAGAAGATGTTAGAAAAAATGATGCTGGTTATTATACATGTGTTTTAGAATATATATA
CGGTGGCAAAACATATAACGTAACCAGAATTGTAAAATTAGAGGTACGGGATAAAATAATACCTTCTACT
ATGCAATTACCAGATGGCATTGT
