[The description below was written by a language model from this plasmid's Addgene catalogue record.]
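Description:
DCT.VV.Orf105 is a mammalian expression plasmid built on the commercial pcDNA 3.1D V5-His-TOPO backbone (about 5.5 kb without insert). It carries a 981 bp open reading frame from vaccinia virus. The insert, named VV.Orf105 within its library, is also listed as VV_WR_197 and is annotated as the soluble IL-1β receptor. The record gives the cloning method as restriction enzyme, with intact BamHI sites at both the 5′ and 3′ ends of the insert, and a universal T7 primer is listed for sequencing from the 5′ side. The plasmid is maintained at high copy in E. coli under ampicillin selection. A neomycin resistance marker allows G418 selection of transfected mammalian cells.

No feature table is provided, and the record does not explicitly name the promoter. Vectors of the pcDNA3.1 family generally drive expression from the CMV immediate-early promoter. This backbone also offers optional C-terminal V5 and His tags, but the record does not say whether the ORF is fused in frame to them.

The construct belongs to a library of individually cloned vaccinia virus ORFs. That library was assembled to identify poxvirus CD8+ T cell determinants, in support of smallpox vaccine design and characterization. It was made for screening purposes, so the insert may differ from the canonical GenBank sequence of the gene. The depositors also caution that the plasmid and insert names apply only to this library. The corresponding ORF names in the Copenhagen and WR strains, together with sequencing notes, are given in a supplementary spreadsheet for the kit, which should be checked alongside the quality-control sequence.
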