Addgene plasmid #12793: DCT.VV.Orf105
Purpose: This plasmid was designed for screening purposes and may contain discrepancies relative to the current canonical GenBank version of the gene.
Depositing lab: Jack Bennink & Jon Yewdell. Depositing organization: National Institute of Allergy and Infectious Diseases (NIAID). Publication: Identification of poxvirus CD8+ T cell determinants to enable rational design and characterization of smallpox vaccines. Tscharke DC, Karupiah G, Zhou J, Palmore T, Irvine KR, Haeryfar SM, Williams S, Sidney J, Sette A, Bennink JR, Yewdell JW. J Exp Med. 2005 January 3; 201(1): 95–104. 10.1084/jem.20041912 PubMed 15623576.
Backbone
  Vector backbone: pcDNA 3.1D V5-His-TOPO
  Backbone manufacturer: Invitrogen
  Backbone size w/o insert (bp): 5514
  Vector type: Mammalian Expression
  Selectable markers: Neomycin (select with G418)
Growth in bacteria
  Bacterial resistance: Ampicillin, 100 μg/mL
  Growth temperature: 37°C
  Growth strain: DH5alpha
  Copy number: High Copy
Gene/Insert
  Gene/Insert name: VV.Orf105 (alt names: VV_WR_197; soluble IL-1β receptor)
  Species: Vaccinia Virus
  Insert size (bp): 981
  GenBank ID: 137503
  Cloning method: Restriction Enzyme; 5′ cloning site BamHI (not destroyed); 3′ cloning site BamHI (not destroyed)
  Sequencing primers: 5′ Universal T7
Terms and licenses: Academic/Nonprofit Terms; Industry Terms: Not Available to Industry
Depositor comments: Please see the Vaccinia kit page ( https://www.addgene.org/vvorf/ ) for more information. The kit page contains the supplemental VVOrfData spreadsheet, which includes important information about this plasmid. The plasmid and insert names provided here relate only to this library. The name of the ORF (if present) in VACV strain Copenhagen and the name of the ORF (if annotated) in VACV strain WR sequence can be found in VVOrfData spreadsheet. Please note that the amino acid sequence given for each ORF in the spreadsheet may contain some errors. Additionally, changes from the expected sequence may be present in these plasmids. Please see Addgene's quality control sequence and sequencing notes in the VVOrfData spreadsheet before ordering this plasmid.
How to cite: DCT.VV.Orf105 was a gift from Jack Bennink & Jon Yewdell (Addgene plasmid # 12793 ; http://n2t.net/addgene:12793 ; RRID:Addgene_12793)
